Addgene plasmid #120879: pET28a-mH6-Cas12g1
Purpose: Expresses E. coli codon optimized Cas12g1 effector in the pET28a backbone.
Depositing lab: Arbor Biotechnologies. Publication: Functionally diverse type V CRISPR-Cas systems. Yan WX, Hunnewell P, Alfonse LE, Carte JM, Keston-Smith E, Sothiselvam S, Garrity AJ, Chong S, Makarova KS, Koonin EV, Cheng DR, Scott DA. Science. 2019 Jan 4;363(6422):88-91. doi: 10.1126/science.aav7271. Epub 2018 Dec 6. PubMed 30523077.
Backbone
  Vector backbone: pET-28a+
  Backbone manufacturer: Novagen
  Backbone size w/o insert (bp): 5495
  Total vector size (bp): 7802
  Vector type: Bacterial Expression, CRISPR
Growth in bacteria
  Bacterial resistance: Kanamycin, 50 μg/mL
  Growth temperature: 37°C
  Growth strain: DH5alpha
  Copy number: Low Copy
Gene/Insert
  Gene/Insert name: Cas12g1 (alt name: LbCas12g)
  Species: Synthetic
  Insert size (bp): 2307
  Promoter: lac
  Tag / fusion protein: mH6 (N terminal on insert)
  Cloning method: Restriction Enzyme; 5′ cloning site HindIII (not destroyed); 3′ cloning site HindIII (not destroyed)
  Sequencing primers: 5′ TAATACGACTCACTATAGGG
Terms and licenses: Academic/Nonprofit Terms; Industry Terms: Not Available to Industry
Depositor comments: For more information, please visit us at https://arbor.bio/. For commercial use or questions, please contact us at . mH6 sequence: ATGAAAATCGAAGAAGGTAAAGGTCACCATCACCATCACCAC
How to cite: pET28a-mH6-Cas12g1 was a gift from Arbor Biotechnologies (Addgene plasmid # 120879 ; http://n2t.net/addgene:120879 ; RRID:Addgene_120879)
