[The description below was written by a language model from this plasmid's Addgene catalogue record and pLannotate feature annotations shown in this document.]
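Description:
pET28a-mH6-Cas12g1 is a bacterial expression plasmid built on the Novagen pET-28a+ backbone that carries an E. coli codon-optimized, synthetic open reading frame for the type V CRISPR effector Cas12g1. It is about 7.8 kb, of which the insert accounts for roughly 2.3 kb. It replicates from a ColE1/pBR322-type origin accompanied by the bom region and the rop gene. Rop keeps copy number down, consistent with the catalogue's low-copy designation. Selection is by kanamycin through an aminoglycoside phosphotransferase gene, and an f1 origin is also present. Short tetracycline-resistance fragments and an AmpR promoter fragment in the annotation appear to be backbone remnants rather than functional markers.

The catalogue lists the promoter as lac, whereas the feature table shows a T7 promoter immediately followed by a lac operator, then a short lac promoter annotation and the T7 gene 10 ribosome binding site. A plasmid-borne lacI gene supplies the repressor. This arrangement points to IPTG-inducible transcription, with the T7 promoter requiring a host that provides T7 RNA polymerase. The coding region begins with the N-terminal mH6 tag, a short leader peptide containing a hexahistidine stretch (annotated as a 6xHis fragment) that allows metal-affinity purification. Transcription ends at the T7 terminator. The Cas12g1 coding sequence itself is not annotated, but the unannotated gap between the His tag and the terminator region matches the stated insert size. The record lists HindIII at both cloning junctions.

The plasmid is intended for recombinant production and purification of the Cas12g1 effector protein. No guide RNA or CRISPR array element is recorded on this construct.
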