Features (pLannotate 1.2.2; 19 found; start..end, strand, type, name):
      1..589     +  rep_origin     ori: high-copy-number ColE1/pMB1/pBR322/pUC origin of replication
    775..914     -  misc_feature   bom: basis of mobility region from pBR322
   1016..1207    -  CDS            rop: Rop protein, which maintains plasmids at low copy number; rop
   1224..1604    +  CDS            YPB1_ECOLX: Protein predicted: Swiss-Prot protein existence level 4. From Escherichia coli.
   1676..1967    -  CDS            TcR (fragment): tetracycline efflux protein; tet; confers resistance to tetracycline
   1982..2003    -  protein_bind   CAP binding site: CAP binding activates transcription in the presence of cAMP. E. coli catabolite activator protein
   2016..3098    -  CDS            lacI: lac repressor; lacI; The lac repressor binds to the lac operator to inhibit transcription in E. coli. This inhibition can be relieved by adding lactose or isopropyl-β-D-thiogalactopyranoside (IPTG).
   3099..3176    -  promoter       lacI promoter: lacI
   3184..3463    -  CDS            TcR (fragment): tetracycline efflux protein; tet; confers resistance to tetracycline
   3485..3503    +  promoter       T7 promoter: promoter for bacteriophage T7 RNA polymerase
   3504..3528    +  protein_bind   lac operator: The lac repressor binds to the lac operator to inhibit transcription in E. coli. This inhibition can be relieved by adding lactose or isopropyl-β-D-thiogalactopyranoside (IPTG). lac repressor encoded by lacI
   3537..3566    +  promoter       lac promoter: promoter for the E. coli lac operon
   3586..3608    +  RBS            RBS: efficient ribosome binding site from bacteriophage T7 gene 10 (Olins and Rangwala, 1989)
   3640..3656    +  CDS            6xHis (fragment): 6xHis affinity tag
   6174..6223    +  CDS            SET1 (fragment): solubility-enhancement tag derived from T7 phage gene 10B
   6231..6278    +  terminator     T7 terminator: transcription terminator for bacteriophage T7 RNA polymerase
   6315..6743    +  rep_origin     f1 ori (sequence partly withheld): f1 bacteriophage origin of replication; arrow indicates direction of (+) strand synthesis
   6796..6853    +  promoter       AmpR promoter (fragment): bla
   6862..7677    -  CDS            KanR: aminoglycoside phosphotransferase; aph(3')-Ia; confers resistance to kanamycin in bacteria or G418 (Geneticin®) in eukaryotes
>Addgene plasmid #120879 | pET28a-mH6-Cas12g1 | addgene full sequence | sequence record 235829 | Addgene NGS Result
TTGAGATCCTTTTTTTCTGCGCGTAATCTGCTGCTTGCAAACAAAAAAACCACCGCTACCAGCGGTGGTT
TGTTTGCCGGATCAAGAGCTACCAACTCTTTTTCCGAAGGTAACTGGCTTCAGCAGAGCGCAGATACCAA
ATACTGTCCTTCTAGTGTAGCCGTAGTTAGGCCACCACTTCAAGAACTCTGTAGCACCGCCTACATACCT
CGCTCTGCTAATCCTGTTACCAGTGGCTGCTGCCAGTGGCGATAAGTCGTGTCTTACCGGGTTGGACTCA
AGACGATAGTTACCGGATAAGGCGCAGCGGTCGGGCTGAACGGGGGGTTCGTGCACACAGCCCAGCTTGG
AGCGAACGACCTACACCGAACTGAGATACCTACAGCGTGAGCTATGAGAAAGCGCCACGCTTCCCGAAGG
GAGAAAGGCGGACAGGTATCCGGTAAGCGGCAGGGTCGGAACAGGAGAGCGCACGAGGGAGCTTCCAGGG
GGAAACGCCTGGTATCTTTATAGTCCTGTCGGGTTTCGCCACCTCTGACTTGAGCGTCGATTTTTGTGAT
GCTCGTCAGGGGGGCGGAGCCTATGGAAAAACGCCAGCAACGCGGCCTTTTTACGGTTCCTGGCCTTTTG
CTGGCCTTTTGCTCACATGTTCTTTCCTGCGTTATCCCCTGATTCTGTGGATAACCGTATTACCGCCTTT
GAGTGAGCTGATACCGCTCGCCGCAGCCGAACGACCGAGCGCAGCGAGTCAGTGAGCGAGGAAGCGGAAG
AGCGCCTGATGCGGTATTTTCTCCTTACGCATCTGTGCGGTATTTCACACCGCAATGGTGCACTCTCAGT
ACAATCTGCTCTGATGCCGCATAGTTAAGCCAGTATACACTCCGCTATCGCTACGTGACTGGGTCATGGC
TGCGCCCCGACACCCGCCAACACCCGCTGACGCGCCCTGACGGGCTTGTCTGCTCCCGGCATCCGCTTAC
AGACAAGCTGTGACCGTCTCCGGGAGCTGCATGTGTCAGAGGTTTTCACCGTCATCACCGAAACGCGCGA
GGCAGCTGCGGTAAAGCTCATCAGCGTGGTCGTGAAGCGATTCACAGATGTCTGCCTGTTCATCCGCGTC
CAGCTCGTTGAGTTTCTCCAGAAGCGTTAATGTCTGGCTTCTGATAAAGCGGGCCATGTTAAGGGCGGTT
TTTTCCTGTTTGGTCACTGATGCCTCCGTGTAAGGGGGATTTCTGTTCATGGGGGTAATGATACCGATGA
AACGAGAGAGGATGCTCACGATACGGGTTACTGATGATGAACATGCCCGGTTACTGGAACGTTGTGAGGG
TAAACAACTGGCGGTATGGATGCGGCGGGACCAGAGAAAAATCACTCAGGGTCAATGCCAGCGCTTCGTT
AATACAGATGTAGGTGTTCCACAGGGTAGCCAGCAGCATCCTGCGATGCAGATCCGGAACATAATGGTGC
AGGGCGCTGACTTCCGCGTTTCCAGACTTTACGAAACACGGAAACCGAAGACCATTCATGTTGTTGCTCA
GGTCGCAGACGTTTTGCAGCAGCAGTCGCTTCACGTTCGCTCGCGTATCGGTGATTCATTCTGCTAACCA
GTAAGGCAACCCCGCCAGCCTAGCCGGGTCCTCAACGACAGGAGCACGATCATGCGCACCCGTGGGGCCG
CCATGCCGGCGATAATGGCCTGCTTCTCGCCGAAACGTTTGGTGGCGGGACCAGTGACGAAGGCTTGAGC
GAGGGCGTGCAAGATTCCGAATACCGCAAGCGACAGGCCGATCATCGTCGCGCTCCAGCGAAAGCGGTCC
TCGCCGAAAATGACCCAGAGCGCTGCCGGCACCTGTCCTACGAGTTGCATGATAAAGAAGACAGTCATAA
GTGCGGCGACGATAGTCATGCCCCGCGCCCACCGGAAGGAGCTGACTGGGTTGAAGGCTCTCAAGGGCAT
CGGTCGAGATCCCGGTGCCTAATGAGTGAGCTAACTTACATTAATTGCGTTGCGCTCACTGCCCGCTTTC
CAGTCGGGAAACCTGTCGTGCCAGCTGCATTAATGAATCGGCCAACGCGCGGGGAGAGGCGGTTTGCGTA
TTGGGCGCCAGGGTGGTTTTTCTTTTCACCAGTGAGACGGGCAACAGCTGATTGCCCTTCACCGCCTGGC
CCTGAGAGAGTTGCAGCAAGCGGTCCACGCTGGTTTGCCCCAGCAGGCGAAAATCCTGTTTGATGGTGGT
TAACGGCGGGATATAACATGAGCTGTCTTCGGTATCGTCGTATCCCACTACCGAGATATCCGCACCAACG
CGCAGCCCGGACTCGGTAATGGCGCGCATTGCGCCCAGCGCCATCTGATCGTTGGCAACCAGCATCGCAG
TGGGAACGATGCCCTCATTCAGCATTTGCATGGTTTGTTGAAAACCGGACATGGCACTCCAGTCGCCTTC
CCGTTCCGCTATCGGCTGAATTTGATTGCGAGTGAGATATTTATGCCAGCCAGCCAGACGCAGACGCGCC
GAGACAGAACTTAATGGGCCCGCTAACAGCGCGATTTGCTGGTGACCCAATGCGACCAGATGCTCCACGC
CCAGTCGCGTACCGTCTTCATGGGAGAAAATAATACTGTTGATGGGTGTCTGGTCAGAGACATCAAGAAA
TAACGCCGGAACATTAGTGCAGGCAGCTTCCACAGCAATGGCATCCTGGTCATCCAGCGGATAGTTAATG
ATCAGCCCACTGACGCGTTGCGCGAGAAGATTGTGCACCGCCGCTTTACAGGCTTCGACGCCGCTTCGTT
CTACCATCGACACCACCACGCTGGCACCCAGTTGATCGGCGCGAGATTTAATCGCCGCGACAATTTGCGA
CGGCGCGTGCAGGGCCAGACTGGAGGTGGCAACGCCAATCAGCAACGACTGTTTGCCCGCCAGTTGTTGT
GCCACGCGGTTGGGAATGTAATTCAGCTCCGCCATCGCCGCTTCCACTTTTTCCCGCGTTTTCGCAGAAA
CGTGGCTGGCCTGGTTCACCACGCGGGAAACGGTCTGATAAGAGACACCGGCATACTCTGCGACATCGTA
TAACGTTACTGGTTTCACATTCACCACCCTGAATTGACTCTCTTCCGGGCGCTATCATGCCATACCGCGA
AAGGTTTTGCGCCATTCGATGGTGTCCGGGATCTCGACGCTCTCCCTTATGCGACTCCTGCATTAGGAAG
CAGCCCAGTAGTAGGTTGAGGCCGTTGAGCACCGCCGCCGCAAGGAATGGTGCATGCAAGGAGATGGCGC
CCAACAGTCCCCCGGCCACGGGGCCTGCCACCATACCCACGCCGAAACAAGCGCTCATGAGCCCGAAGTG
GCGAGCCCGATCTTCCCCATCGGTGATGTCGGCGATATAGGCGCCAGCAACCGCACCTGTGGCGCCGGTG
ATGCCGGCCACGATGCGTCCGGCGTAGAGGATCGAGATCTCGATCCCGCGAAATTAATACGACTCACTAT
AGGGGAATTGTGAGCGGATAACAATTCCCCTCTAGATTTACACTTTATGCTTCCGGCTCGTATGTTTCTA
GAAAGCTTAAATAATTTTGTTTAACTTTAAGAAGGAGATTTAAATATGAAAATCGAAGAAGGTAAAGGTC
ACCATCACCATCACCACATGGCGCAGGCGAGCAGCACCCCGGCGGTGAGCCCGCGTCCGCGTCCGCGTTA
CCGTGAGGAACGTACCCTGGTTCGTAAACTGCTGCCGCGTCCGGGTCAAAGCAAGCAGGAGTTCCGTGAA
AACGTGAAGAAACTGCGTAAGGCGTTCCTGCAGTTTAACGCGGATGTGAGCGGTGTTTGCCAATGGGCGA
TCCAGTTCCGTCCGCGTTATGGCAAACCGGCGGAGCCGACCGAAACCTTTTGGAAGTTCTTTCTGGAGCC
GGAAACCAGCCTGCCGCCGAACGACAGCCGTAGCCCGGAGTTCCGTCGTCTGCAGGCGTTTGAAGCGGCG
GCGGGTATTAACGGTGCGGCGGCGCTGGACGATCCGGCGTTCACCAACGAGCTGCGTGATAGCATTCTGG
CGGTGGCGAGCCGTCCGAAGACCAAAGAAGCGCAACGTCTGTTTAGCCGTCTGAAAGACTACCAGCCGGC
GCACCGTATGATCCTGGCGAAGGTTGCGGCGGAGTGGATTGAAAGCCGTTACCGTCGTGCGCATCAGAAC
TGGGAGCGTAACTATGAGGAATGGAAGAAAGAAAAGCAAGAGTGGGAACAGAACCACCCGGAGCTGACCC
CGGAGATCCGTGAAGCGTTCAACCAAATTTTTCAGCAACTGGAAGTGAAGGAAAAACGTGTTCGTATCTG
CCCGGCGGCGCGTCTGCTGCAAAACAAAGACAACTGCCAGTATGCGGGCAAGAACAAACACAGCGTGCTG
TGCAACCAATTCAACGAGTTTAAGAAAAACCATCTGCAGGGCAAGGCGATCAAGTTCTTTTACAAGGATG
CGGAAAAGTATCTGCGTTGCGGTCTGCAAAGCCTGAAACCGAACGTTCAGGGCCCGTTCCGTGAGGACTG
GAACAAGTACCTGCGTTATATGAACCTGAAAGAGGAAACCCTGCGTGGCAAGAACGGTGGCCGTCTGCCG
CACTGCAAAAACCTGGGCCAAGAGTGCGAATTTAACCCGCATACCGCGCTGTGCAAGCAGTACCAGCAAC
AGCTGAGCAGCCGTCCGGACCTGGTGCAACACGATGAACTGTACCGTAAATGGCGTCGTGAGTATTGGCG
TGAACCGCGTAAGCCGGTGTTCCGTTACCCGAGCGTTAAACGTCATAGCATCGCGAAGATTTTTGGCGAG
AACTATTTCCAGGCGGACTTTAAGAACAGCGTGGTTGGTCTGCGTCTGGATAGCATGCCGGCGGGCCAGT
ACCTGGAGTTCGCGTTTGCGCCGTGGCCGCGTAACTATCGTCCGCAACCGGGCGAAACCGAAATCAGCAG
CGTGCACCTGCATTTCGTTGGCACCCGTCCGCGTATTGGCTTCCGTTTTCGTGTTCCGCACAAACGTAGC
CGTTTTGACTGCACCCAGGAAGAGCTGGATGAGCTGCGTAGCCGTACCTTCCCGCGTAAAGCGCAAGATC
AGAAGTTTCTGGAGGCGGCGCGTAAGCGTCTGCTGGAAACCTTCCCGGGTAACGCGGAGCAGGAACTGCG
TCTGCTGGCGGTGGACCTGGGCACCGATAGCGCGCGTGCGGCGTTCTTTATCGGCAAAACCTTCCAACAG
GCGTTTCCGCTGAAGATCGTTAAAATTGAGAAGCTGTACGAACAGTGGCCGAACCAAAAACAAGCGGGCG
ACCGTCGTGATGCGAGCAGCAAGCAACCGCGTCCGGGTCTGAGCCGTGACCACGTGGGCCGTCATCTGCA
AAAAATGCGTGCGCAGGCGAGCGAGATTGCGCAAAAGCGTCAAGAACTGACCGGCACCCCGGCGCCGGAA
ACCACCACCGACCAAGCGGCGAAGAAAGCGACCCTGCAGCCGTTCGATCTGCGTGGCCTGACCGTTCACA
CCGCGCGTATGATCCGTGACTGGGCGCGTCTGAACGCGCGTCAAATCATTCAGCTGGCGGAGGAAAACCA
GGTGGATCTGATTGTTCTGGAAAGCCTGCGTGGTTTCCGTCCGCCGGGTTACGAGAACCTGGACCAAGAA
AAGAAACGTCGTGTGGCGTTCTTTGCGCATGGTCGTATCCGTCGTAAAGTGACCGAGAAGGCGGTTGAAC
GTGGCATGCGTGTGGTTACCGTGCCGTATCTGGCGAGCAGCAAAGTTTGCGCGGAGTGCCGTAAGAAACA
AAAAGATAACAAGCAGTGGGAGAAGAACAAGAAACGTGGTCTGTTCAAGTGCGAGGGTTGCGGCAGCCAA
GCGCAGGTTGACGAAAACGCGGCGCGTGTGCTGGGTCGTGTGTTCTGGGGTGAGATCGAACTGCCGACCG
CGATTCCGTAATAAAAGCTTCGACCCTTGACGGAACTGGCCGATTTGCTAAAATATTTTTGATGCTTACT
TAGTCATCTGGTTGGCAAACCTCCGCGGACCTTCGGGACCAATGGAGAGGAACCCAGCCGAGAAGCATCG
AGCCGGTAAATGCCGGAAATTTTTGACTCGAGAGAGACCATGGCCACCGGTCTCTATCGAAGATATGAGG
AGCTCAAACTCGAGCTGCTAACAAAGCCCGAAAGGAAGCTGAGTTGGCTGCTGCCACCGCTGAGCAATAA
CTAGCATAACCCCTTGGGGCCTCTAAACGGGTCTTGAGGGGTTTTTTGCTGAAAGGAGGAACTATATCCG
GATTGGCGAATGGG
[124 nt withheld, positions 6315-6438]
C
[91 nt withheld, positions 6440-6530]
A
[49 nt withheld, positions 6532-6580]
CCTTTGACGTTGGAGTCCACGTTCTTT
[37 nt withheld, positions 6608-6644]
ACCCTATCTCGGTCTATTCTTTTGATTTATAAGGGATTTTGCCGATTTCGGCCTATTGGTTAAAAAATGA
GCTGATTTAACAAAAATTTAACGCGAATTTTAACAAAATATTAACGCTTACAATTTAGGTGGCACTTTTC
GGGGAAATGTGCGCGGAACCCCTATTTGTTTATTTTTCTAAATACATTCAAATATGTATCCGCTCATGAA
TTAATTCTTAGAAAAACTCATCGAGCATCAAATGAAACTGCAATTTATTCATATCAGGATTATCAATACC
ATATTTTTGAAAAAGCCGTTTCTGTAATGAAGGAGAAAACTCACCGAGGCAGTTCCATAGGATGGCAAGA
TCCTGGTATCGGTCTGCGATTCCGACTCGTCCAACATCAATACAACCTATTAATTTCCCCTCGTCAAAAA
TAAGGTTATCAAGTGAGAAATCACCATGAGTGACGACTGAATCCGGTGAGAATGGCAAAAGTTTATGCAT
TTCTTTCCAGACTTGTTCAACAGGCCAGCCATTACGCTCGTCATCAAAATCACTCGCATCAACCAAACCG
TTATTCATTCGTGATTGCGCCTGAGCGAGACGAAATACGCGATCGCTGTTAAAAGGACAATTACAAACAG
GAATCGAATGCAACCGGCGCAGGAACACTGCCAGCGCATCAACAATATTTTCACCTGAATCAGGATATTC
TTCTAATACCTGGAATGCTGTTTTCCCGGGGATCGCAGTGGTGAGTAACCATGCATCATCAGGAGTACGG
ATAAAATGCTTGATGGTCGGAAGAGGCATAAATTCCGTCAGCCAGTTTAGTCTGACCATCTCATCTGTAA
CATCATTGGCAACGCTACCTTTGCCATGTTTCAGAAACAACTCTGGCGCATCGGGCTTCCCATACAATCG
ATAGATTGTCGCACCTGATTGCCCGACATTATCGCGAGCCCATTTATACCCATATAAATCAGCATCCATG
TTGGAATTTAATCGCGGCCTAGAGCAAGACGTTTCCCGTTGAATATGGCTCATAACACCCCTTGTATTAC
TGTTTATGTAAGCAGACAGTTTTATTGTTCATGACCAAAATCCCTTAACGTGAGTTTTCGTTCCACTGAG
CGTCAGACCCCGTAGAAAAGATCAAAGGATCTTC
